Addgene plasmid #163450: pLJC6-GLS-3xFLAG
Purpose: lentiviral overexpression vector for human GLS
Depositing lab: Jason Cantor. Depositing organization: Morgridge Institute for Research. Publication: CRISPR screens in physiologic medium reveal conditionally essential genes in human cells. Rossiter NJ, Huggler KS, Adelmann CH, Keys HR, Soens RW, Sabatini DM, Cantor JR. Cell Metab. 2021 Feb 23. pii: S1550-4131(21)00061-9. doi: 10.1016/j.cmet.2021.02.005. PubMed 33651980.
Backbone
  Vector backbone: pLJC6
  Vector type: Mammalian Expression, Lentiviral
  Selectable markers: Blasticidin
Growth in bacteria
  Bacterial resistance: Ampicillin, 100 μg/mL
  Growth temperature: 37°C
  Growth strain: NEB Stable
  Copy number: High Copy
Gene/Insert
  Gene/Insert name: GLS
  Species: H. sapiens (human)
  Mutation: See: comments
  Entrez Gene: GLS (a.k.a. AAD20, CASGID, DEE71, EIEE71, GAC, GAM, GDPAG, GLS1, KGA)
  Promoter: Ubc
  Tag / fusion protein: 3xFLAG (C terminal on insert)
  Cloning method: Restriction Enzyme; 5′ cloning site PacI (not destroyed); 3′ cloning site NotI (not destroyed)
  Sequencing primers: 5′ GTAAATTGTCCGCTAAATTCTGGC; 3′ CCCTTTTCTTTTAAAATTGTGGATGAATACTGCC
Terms and licenses: Academic/Nonprofit Terms; Industry Terms: Not Available to Industry
Depositor comments: Insert sequence is a codon-optimized gBLOCK (IDT); includes 6 silent mutations to abolish recognition by sgGLS_6
How to cite: pLJC6-GLS-3xFLAG was a gift from Jason Cantor (Addgene plasmid # 163450 ; http://n2t.net/addgene:163450 ; RRID:Addgene_163450)
