[The description below was written by a language model from this plasmid's Addgene catalogue record and pLannotate feature annotations shown in this document.]
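Description:
pLJC6-GLS-3xFLAG is a lentiviral transfer plasmid built on the pLJC6 backbone for stable overexpression of human glutaminase (GLS) in mammalian cells. It is maintained in E. coli through a high-copy ColE1/pUC-type origin with ampicillin resistance (β-lactamase). The bacterial portion also carries an f1 origin and remnants of a lacZα/lac promoter cloning region with T7 and T3 promoters. The viral portion follows a third-generation, self-inactivating layout. An RSV promoter fused to a truncated HIV-1 5' LTR drives genomic RNA production in packaging cells. It is followed by the Ψ packaging signal with a partial gag sequence and by the Rev response element for Rev-dependent nuclear export. A ΔU3 3' LTR inactivates LTR-driven transcription after integration, and an SV40 polyadenylation signal and SV40 origin lie downstream of it.

The payload consists of two expression units. The human ubiquitin C (UbC) promoter drives the GLS coding sequence, cloned between PacI and NotI sites and fused at its C terminus to a 3xFLAG epitope for detection or immunoprecipitation. A cPPT/CTS element is annotated downstream of this cassette, and then a human PGK promoter drives blasticidin S deaminase for selection of transduced cells. According to the depositor, the insert is a codon-optimized synthetic fragment containing six silent mutations that abolish recognition by a specific GLS-targeting sgRNA. The encoded cDNA should therefore resist Cas9 cutting directed by that guide. This makes the construct suitable for rescue or add-back experiments in GLS-knockout cells, consistent with its origin in a CRISPR screening study of conditionally essential genes. The record does not state explicitly which GLS isoform is encoded.
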