Features (pLannotate 1.2.2; 27 found; start..end, strand, type, name):
    459..2465    +  CDS            GLS: GLSK_HUMAN - Also known as GLS1, KIAA0838. Experimental evidence at protein level: Swiss-Prot protein existence level 1. [Isoform 2]: Lacks catalytic activity. From Homo sapiens (Human).
   2487..2552    +  CDS            3xFLAG: three tandem FLAG® epitope tags, followed by an enterokinase cleavage site
   2600..2717    +  misc_feature   cPPT/CTS: central polypurine tract and central termination sequence of HIV-1
   2766..3276    +  promoter       hPGK promoter: human phosphoglycerate kinase 1 promoter
   3291..3680    +  CDS            BSD: blasticidin S deaminase; Aspergillus terreus BSD; confers resistance to blasticidin
   3673..3750    +  CDS            nef (fragment): NEF_HV1Z2 - Experimental evidence at protein level: Swiss-Prot protein existence level 1. Extracellular Nef protein targets CD4(+) T-lymphocytes for apoptosis by interacting with CXCR4 surface receptors. From Human immunodeficiency virus type 1 group M subtype D (isolate Z2/CDC-Z34) (HIV-1).
   3752..3985    +  LTR            3' LTR (ΔU3): self-inactivating 3' long terminal repeat (LTR) from HIV-1
   4057..4178    +  polyA_signal   SV40 poly(A) signal: SV40 polyadenylation signal
   4218..4353    +  rep_origin     SV40 ori: SV40 origin of replication
   4374..4392    -  promoter       T7 promoter: promoter for bacteriophage T7 RNA polymerase
   4400..4555    +  CDS            lacZα (fragment): LacZα fragment of β-galactosidase; lacZ fragment
   4560..4988    +  rep_origin     f1 ori (sequence partly withheld): f1 bacteriophage origin of replication; arrow indicates direction of (+) strand synthesis
   5041..5145    +  promoter       AmpR promoter: bla
   5146..6006    +  CDS            AmpR: β-lactamase; bla; confers resistance to ampicillin, carbenicillin, and related antibiotics
   6177..6765    +  rep_origin     ori: high-copy-number ColE1/pMB1/pBR322/pUC origin of replication
   6948..7040    +  CDS            lacI (fragment): lac repressor; lacI; The lac repressor binds to the lac operator to inhibit transcription in E. coli. This inhibition can be relieved by adding lactose or isopropyl-β-D-thiogalactopyranoside (IPTG).
   7053..7074    +  protein_bind   CAP binding site: CAP binding activates transcription in the presence of cAMP. E. coli catabolite activator protein
   7089..7119    +  promoter       lac promoter: promoter for the E. coli lac operon
   7127..7143    +  protein_bind   lac operator: The lac repressor binds to the lac operator to inhibit transcription in E. coli. This inhibition can be relieved by adding lactose or isopropyl-β-D-thiogalactopyranoside (IPTG). lac repressor encoded by lacI
   7188..7206    +  promoter       T3 promoter: promoter for bacteriophage T3 RNA polymerase
   7234..7460    +  promoter       RSV promoter: Rous sarcoma virus enhancer/promoter
   7461..7641    +  LTR            5' LTR (truncated): truncated 5' long terminal repeat (LTR) from HIV-1
   7688..7813    +  misc_feature   HIV-1 Ψ: packaging signal of human immunodeficiency virus type 1
   7797..8160    +  CDS            HIV-1 gag (fragment): gag protein from human immunodeficiency virus 1; gag
   8306..8539    +  misc_feature   RRE: The Rev response element (RRE) of HIV-1 allows for Rev-dependent mRNA export from the nucleus to the cytoplasm.
   8916..9016    +  CDS            Rev (fragment): human immunodeficiency virus 1 (HIV-1) Rev protein; rev; enhances nuclear export of unspliced and incompletely spliced viral mRNAs
   9057..423     +  promoter       UbC promoter (across the origin): human ubiquitin C promoter
>Addgene plasmid #163450 | pLJC6-GLS-3xFLAG | addgene full sequence | sequence record 321906 | Addgene NGS Result
GCCGTTGGGCAGTGCACCCGTACCTTTGGGAGCGCGCGCCCTCGTCGTGTCGTGACGTCACCCGTTCTGT
TGGCTTATAATGCAGGGTGGGGCCACCTGCCGGTAGGTGTGCGGTAGGCTTTTCTCCGTCGCAGGACGCA
GGGTTCGGGCCTAGGGTAGGCTCTCCTGAATCGACAGGCGCCGGACCTCTGGTGAGGGGAGGGATAAGTG
AGGCGTCAGTTTCTTTGGTCGGTTTTATGTACCTATCTTCTTAAGTAGCTGAAGCTCCGGTTTTGAACTA
TGCGCTCGGGGTTGGCGAGTGTGTTTTGTGAAGTTTTTTAGGCACCTTTTGAAATGTAATCATTTGGGTC
AATATGTAATTTTCAGTGTTAGACTAGTAAATTGTCCGCTAAATTCTGGCCGTTTTTGGCTTTTTTGTTA
GACGAAGCGCTAGCGCTACCGGTTTAATTAACGGCGGCATGATGCGCCTGAGGGGATCAGGTATGCTCAG
AGATCTTCTCCTTCGGAGTCCTGCGGGCGTGAGCGCTACTTTGCGACGGGCTCAACCGCTGGTTACACTC
TGTCGGCGACCCAGGGGCGGCGGGCGACCGGCTGCTGGGCCTGCCGCCGCCGCGAGACTTCATCCATGGT
GGGGGGGAGGTGGATGGCCCGCTGAACCACTCGCGCGGGGGCTTAGCTCAAGCCCAAGCGAGATCCTGCA
GGAGCTGGGAAAAGGCTCTACTCACCCGCAACCGGGGGTAAGCCCACCTGCGGCACCGGCGGCCCCAGGG
CCAAAGGATGGACCGGGAGAAACAGACGCTTTCGGTAACAGTGAGGGCAAGGAGCTGGTAGCATCAGGCG
AGAATAAGATCAAGCAAGGACTCCTGCCTTCTCTTGAGGACCTGTTGTTTTACACAATAGCCGAAGGACA
GGAGAAGATTCCGGTACACAAATTTATAACCGCACTTAAGTCCACAGGATTGAGAACGTCTGATCCCAGA
TTGAAGGAGTGCATGGACATGCTGAGGCTGACCCTTCAAACAACTTCCGACGGTGTTATGCTGGATAAGG
ACTTGTTCAAGAAGTGCGTACAATCTAACATCGTACTTTTGACGCAGGCGTTTAGAAGGAAATTCGTTAT
TCCCGACTTTATGTCATTCACCAGCCATATAGATGAGCTCTACGAAAGTGCTAAGAAACAGTCTGGAGGG
AAAGTGGCAGATTACATACCACAGCTGGCCAAATTTAGTCCAGACCTGTGGGGCGTGAGTGTATGTACTG
TTGATGGCCAGCGACACTCTACCGGCGATACAAAAGTACCCTTCTGCCTGCAGTCTTGTGTCAAACCTCT
TAAGTACGCTATCGCTGTCAACGATCTGGGGACGGAGTACGTTCATAGATATGTGGGAAAGGAGCCATCC
GGCCTGCGATTTAATAAGCTTTTCCTTAACGAGGACGATAAACCTCATAATCCCATGGTAAACGCCGGCG
CCATAGTCGTCACCAGCCTCATCAAGCAAGGTGTGAACAACGCTGAAAAGTTCGACTACGTAATGCAGTT
CCTGAACAAAATGGCGGGTAATGAGTATGTAGGTTTCTCTAACGCGACCTTCCAGTCTGAACGGGAATCC
GGCGACCGGAACTTTGCGATCGGATACTACCTGAAGGAAAAAAAATGCTTTCCAGAAGGAACAGATATGG
TCGGAATCCTGGATTTTTACTTTCAATTGTGCTCTATTGAGGTTACATGCGAATCTGCGAGTGTCATGGC
CGCAACTCTTGCGAACGGTGGATTTTGTCCGATCACGGGAGAACGGGTCTTGTCTCCTGAAGCGGTGAGA
AATACCCTCTCATTGATGCATTCTTGTGGAATGTATGATTTCTCTGGGCAATTCGCCTTTCATGTGGGGC
TTCCCGCTAAGTCCGGCGTGGCTGGCGGGATTCTGTTGGTAGTGCCGAACGTAATGGGAATGATGTGCTG
GTCCCCCCCGCTCGACAAAATGGGAAATTCTGTCAAGGGCATTCACTTCTGTCATGATCTTGTCAGCCTT
TGTAATTTCCACAATTACGATAACTTGCGACATTTTGCCAAGAAACTGGATCCTAGAAGGGAGGGAGGGG
ATCAGCGGGTGAAATCAGTCATTAACCTCCTCTTTGCTGCCTACACCGGCGATGTTAGTGCACTGCGAAG
GTTTGCCCTTTCCGCAATGGATATGGAACAGCGGGATTACGACTCCAGGACCGCTCTTCACGTAGCTGCT
GCGGAGGGCCACGTTGAAGTCGTAAAATTCCTGCTGGAGGCGTGCAAAGTAAATCCATTCCCCAAAGATC
GCTGGAATAACACTCCCATGGACGAGGCTTTGCATTTCGGACACCACGACGTGTTCAAAATTCTGCAGGA
ATACCAGGTTCAGTATACACCCCAGGGAGATTCTGACAACGGAAAAGAAAACCAGACTGTTCATAAGAAT
CTCGATGGGCTCCTGGGAGGCAGCGCGGCCGCAGGCGACTACAAAGACCATGACGGTGATTATAAAGATC
ATGACATTGATTACAAGGATGACGATGACAAGTAATAAGAATTCTCGACCTCGAGACAAATGGCAGTATT
CATCCACAATTTTAAAAGAAAAGGGGGGATTGGGGGGTACAGTGCAGGGGAAAGAATAGTAGACATAATA
GCAACAGACATACAAACTAAAGAATTACAAAAACAAATTACAAAAATTCAAAATTTTCGGGTTTATTACA
GGGACAGCAGAGATCCACTTTGGCCGCGGCTCGAGGGGGTTGGGGTTGCGCCTTTTCCAAGGCAGCCCTG
GGTTTGCGCAGGGACGCGGCTGCTCTGGGCGTGGTTCCGGGAAACGCAGCGGCGCCGACCCTGGGTCTCG
CACATTCTTCACGTCCGTTCGCAGCGTCACCCGGATCTTCGCCGCTACCCTTGTGGGCCCCCCGGCGACG
CTTCCTGCTCCGCCCCTAAGTCGGGAAGGTTCCTTGCGGTTCGCGGCGTGCCGGACGTGACAAACGGAAG
CCGCACGTCTCACTAGTACCCTCGCAGACGGACAGCGCCAGGGAGCAATGGCAGCGCGCCGACCGCGATG
GGCTGTGGCCAATAGCGGCTGCTCAGCAGGGCGCGCCGAGAGCAGCGGCCGGGAAGGGGCGGTGCGGGAG
GCGGGGTGTGGGGCGGTAGTGTGGGCCCTGTTCCTGCCCGCGCGGTGTTCCGCATTCTGCAAGCCTCCGG
AGCGCACGTCGGCAGTCGGCTCCCTCGTTGACCGAATCACCGACCTCTCTCCCCAGGGGGATCCATGGTT
CCTTTGTCTCAAGAAGAATCCACCCTCATTGAAAGAGCAACGGCTACAATCAACAGCATCCCCATCTCTG
AAGACTACAGCGTCGCCAGCGCAGCTCTCTCTAGCGACGGCCGCATCTTCACTGGTGTCAATGTATATCA
TTTTACTGGGGGACCTTGTGCAGAACTCGTGGTGCTGGGCACTGCTGCTGCTGCGGCAGCTGGCAACCTG
ACTTGTATCGTCGCGATCGGAAATGAGAACAGGGGCATCTTGAGCCCCTGCGGACGGTGCCGACAGGTGC
TTCTCGATCTGCATCCTGGGATCAAAGCCATAGTGAAGGACAGTGATGGACAGCCGACGGCAGTTGGGAT
TCGTGAATTGCTGCCCTCTGGTTATGTGTGGGAGGGCTAAGGTACCTTTAAGACCAATGACTTACAAGGC
AGCTGTAGATCTTAGCCACTTTTTAAAAGAAAAGGGGGGACTGGAAGGGCTAATTCACTCCCAACGAAGA
CAAGATCTGCTTTTTGCTTGTACTGGGTCTCTCTGGTTAGACCAGATCTGAGCCTGGGAGCTCTCTGGCT
AACTAGGGAACCCACTGCTTAAGCCTCAATAAAGCTTGCCTTGAGTGCTTCAAGTAGTGTGTGCCCGTCT
GTTGTGTGACTCTGGTAACTAGAGATCCCTCAGACCCTTTTAGTCAGTGTGGAAAATCTCTAGCAGTAGT
AGTTCATGTCATCTTATTATTCAGTATTTATAACTTGCAAAGAAATGAATATCAGAGAGTGAGAGGAACT
TGTTTATTGCAGCTTATAATGGTTACAAATAAAGCAATAGCATCACAAATTTCACAAATAAAGCATTTTT
TTCACTGCATTCTAGTTGTGGTTTGTCCAAACTCATCAATGTATCTTATCATGTCTGGCTCTAGCTATCC
CGCCCCTAACTCCGCCCATCCCGCCCCTAACTCCGCCCAGTTCCGCCCATTCTCCGCCCCATGGCTGACT
AATTTTTTTTATTTATGCAGAGGCCGAGGCCGCCTCGGCCTCTGAGCTATTCCAGAAGTAGTGAGGAGGC
TTTTTTGGAGGCCTAGGGACGTACCCAATTCGCCCTATAGTGAGTCGTATTACGCGCGCTCACTGGCCGT
CGTTTTACAACGTCGTGACTGGGAAAACCCTGGCGTTACCCAACTTAATCGCCTTGCAGCACATCCCCCT
TTCGCCAGCTGGCGTAATAGCGAAGAGGCCCGCACCGATCGCCCTTCCCAACAGTTGCGCAGCCTGAATG
GCGAATGGG
[124 nt withheld, positions 4560-4683]
C
[91 nt withheld, positions 4685-4775]
A
[49 nt withheld, positions 4777-4825]
CCTTTGACGTTGGAGTCCACGTTCTTT
[37 nt withheld, positions 4853-4889]
ACCCTATCTCGGTCTATTCTTTTGATTTATAAGGGATTTTGCCGATTTCGGCCTATTGGTTAAAAAATGA
GCTGATTTAACAAAAATTTAACGCGAATTTTAACAAAATATTAACGCTTACAATTTAGGTGGCACTTTTC
GGGGAAATGTGCGCGGAACCCCTATTTGTTTATTTTTCTAAATACATTCAAATATGTATCCGCTCATGAG
ACAATAACCCTGATAAATGCTTCAATAATATTGAAAAAGGAAGAGTATGAGTATTCAACATTTCCGTGTC
GCCCTTATTCCCTTTTTTGCGGCATTTTGCCTTCCTGTTTTTGCTCACCCAGAAACGCTGGTGAAAGTAA
AAGATGCTGAAGATCAGTTGGGTGCACGAGTGGGTTACATCGAACTGGATCTCAACAGCGGTAAGATCCT
TGAGAGTTTTCGCCCCGAAGAACGTTTTCCAATGATGAGCACTTTTAAAGTTCTGCTATGTGGCGCGGTA
TTATCCCGTATTGACGCCGGGCAAGAGCAACTCGGTCGCCGCATACACTATTCTCAGAATGACTTGGTTG
AGTACTCACCAGTCACAGAAAAGCATCTTACGGATGGCATGACAGTAAGAGAATTATGCAGTGCTGCCAT
AACCATGAGTGATAACACTGCGGCCAACTTACTTCTGACAACGATCGGAGGACCGAAGGAGCTAACCGCT
TTTTTGCACAACATGGGGGATCATGTAACTCGCCTTGATCGTTGGGAACCGGAGCTGAATGAAGCCATAC
CAAACGACGAGCGTGACACCACGATGCCTGTAGCAATGGCAACAACGTTGCGCAAACTATTAACTGGCGA
ACTACTTACTCTAGCTTCCCGGCAACAATTAATAGACTGGATGGAGGCGGATAAAGTTGCAGGACCACTT
CTGCGCTCGGCCCTTCCGGCTGGCTGGTTTATTGCTGATAAATCTGGAGCCGGTGAGCGTGGGTCTCGCG
GTATCATTGCAGCACTGGGGCCAGATGGTAAGCCCTCCCGTATCGTAGTTATCTACACGACGGGGAGTCA
GGCAACTATGGATGAACGAAATAGACAGATCGCTGAGATAGGTGCCTCACTGATTAAGCATTGGTAACTG
TCAGACCAAGTTTACTCATATATACTTTAGATTGATTTAAAACTTCATTTTTAATTTAAAAGGATCTAGG
TGAAGATCCTTTTTGATAATCTCATGACCAAAATCCCTTAACGTGAGTTTTCGTTCCACTGAGCGTCAGA
CCCCGTAGAAAAGATCAAAGGATCTTCTTGAGATCCTTTTTTTCTGCGCGTAATCTGCTGCTTGCAAACA
AAAAAACCACCGCTACCAGCGGTGGTTTGTTTGCCGGATCAAGAGCTACCAACTCTTTTTCCGAAGGTAA
CTGGCTTCAGCAGAGCGCAGATACCAAATACTGTTCTTCTAGTGTAGCCGTAGTTAGGCCACCACTTCAA
GAACTCTGTAGCACCGCCTACATACCTCGCTCTGCTAATCCTGTTACCAGTGGCTGCTGCCAGTGGCGAT
AAGTCGTGTCTTACCGGGTTGGACTCAAGACGATAGTTACCGGATAAGGCGCAGCGGTCGGGCTGAACGG
GGGGTTCGTGCACACAGCCCAGCTTGGAGCGAACGACCTACACCGAACTGAGATACCTACAGCGTGAGCT
ATGAGAAAGCGCCACGCTTCCCGAAGGGAGAAAGGCGGACAGGTATCCGGTAAGCGGCAGGGTCGGAACA
GGAGAGCGCACGAGGGAGCTTCCAGGGGGAAACGCCTGGTATCTTTATAGTCCTGTCGGGTTTCGCCACC
TCTGACTTGAGCGTCGATTTTTGTGATGCTCGTCAGGGGGGCGGAGCCTATGGAAAAACGCCAGCAACGC
GGCCTTTTTACGGTTCCTGGCCTTTTGCTGGCCTTTTGCTCACATGTTCTTTCCTGCGTTATCCCCTGAT
TCTGTGGATAACCGTATTACCGCCTTTGAGTGAGCTGATACCGCTCGCCGCAGCCGAACGACCGAGCGCA
GCGAGTCAGTGAGCGAGGAAGCGGAAGAGCGCCCAATACGCAAACCGCCTCTCCCCGCGCGTTGGCCGAT
TCATTAATGCAGCTGGCACGACAGGTTTCCCGACTGGAAAGCGGGCAGTGAGCGCAACGCAATTAATGTG
AGTTAGCTCACTCATTAGGCACCCCAGGCTTTACACTTTATGCTTCCGGCTCGTATGTTGTGTGGAATTG
TGAGCGGATAACAATTTCACACAGGAAACAGCTATGACCATGATTACGCCAAGCGCGCAATTAACCCTCA
CTAAAGGGAACAAAAGCTGGAGCTGCAAGCTTAATGTAGTCTTATGCAATACTCTTGTAGTCTTGCAACA
TGGTAACGATGAGTTAGCAACATGCCTTACAAGGAGAGAAAAAGCACCGTGCATGCCGATTGGTGGAAGT
AAGGTGGTACGATCGTGCCTTATTAGGAAGGCAACAGACGGGTCTGACATGGATTGGACGAACCACTGAA
TTGCCGCATTGCAGAGATATTGTATTTAAGTGCCTAGCTCGATACATAAACGGGTCTCTCTGGTTAGACC
AGATCTGAGCCTGGGAGCTCTCTGGCTAACTAGGGAACCCACTGCTTAAGCCTCAATAAAGCTTGCCTTG
AGTGCTTCAAGTAGTGTGTGCCCGTCTGTTGTGTGACTCTGGTAACTAGAGATCCCTCAGACCCTTTTAG
TCAGTGTGGAAAATCTCTAGCAGTGGCGCCCGAACAGGGACTTGAAAGCGAAAGGGAAACCAGAGGAGCT
CTCTCGACGCAGGACTCGGCTTGCTGAAGCGCGCACGGCAAGAGGCGAGGGGCGGCGACTGGTGAGTACG
CCAAAAATTTTGACTAGCGGAGGCTAGAAGGAGAGAGATGGGTGCGAGAGCGTCAGTATTAAGCGGGGGA
GAATTAGATCGCGATGGGAAAAAATTCGGTTAAGGCCAGGGGGAAAGAAAAAATATAAATTAAAACATAT
AGTATGGGCAAGCAGGGAGCTAGAACGATTCGCAGTTAATCCTGGCCTGTTAGAAACATCAGAAGGCTGT
AGACAAATACTGGGACAGCTACAACCATCCCTTCAGACAGGATCAGAAGAACTTAGATCATTATATAATA
CAGTAGCAACCCTCTATTGTGTGCATCAAAGGATAGAGATAAAAGACACCAAGGAAGCTTTAGACAAGAT
AGAGGAAGAGCAAAACAAAAGTAAGACCACCGCACAGCAAGCAGCAGCTGATCTTCAGACCTGGAGGAGG
AGATATGAGGGACAATTGGAGAAGTGAATTATATAAATATAAAGTAGTAAAAATTGAACCATTAGGAGTA
GCACCCACCAAGGCAAAGAGAAGAGTGGTGCAGAGAGAAAAAAGAGCAGTGGGAATAGGAGCTTTGTTCC
TTGGGTTCTTGGGAGCAGCAGGAAGCACTATGGGCGCAGCGTCAATGACGCTGACGGTACAGGCCAGACA
ATTATTGTCTGGTATAGTGCAGCAGCAGAACAATTTGCTGAGGGCTATTGAGGCGCAACAGCATCTGTTG
CAACTCACAGTCTGGGGCATCAAGCAGCTCCAGGCAAGAATCCTGGCTGTGGAAAGATACCTAAAGGATC
AACAGCTCCTGGGGATTTGGGGTTGCTCTGGAAAACTCATTTGCACCACTGCTGTGCCTTGGAATGCTAG
TTGGAGTAATAAATCTCTGGAACAGATTTGGAATCACACGACCTGGATGGAGTGGGACAGAGAAATTAAC
AATTACACAAGCTTAATACACTCCTTAATTGAAGAATCGCAAAACCAGCAAGAAAAGAATGAACAAGAAT
TATTGGAATTAGATAAATGGGCAAGTTTGTGGAATTGGTTTAACATAACAAATTGGCTGTGGTATATAAA
ATTATTCATAATGATAGTAGGAGGCTTGGTAGGTTTAAGAATAGTTTTTGCTGTACTTTCTATAGTGAAT
AGAGTTAGGCAGGGATATTCACCATTATCGTTTCAGACCCACCTCCCAACCCCGAGGGGACCCGACAGGC
CCGAAGGAATAGAAGAAGAAGGTGGAGAGAGAGACAGAGACAGATCCATTCGATTAGTGAACGGATCTCG
ACGGTATCGATCACGAGACTAGCCTCGAGCGGGATCTGGCCTCCGCGCCGGGTTTTGGCGCCTCCCGCGG
GCGCCCCCCTCCTCACGGCGAGCGCTGCCACGTCAGACGAAGGGCGCAGCGAGCGTCCTGATCCTTCCGC
CCGGACGCTCAGGACAGCGGCCCGCTGCTCATAAGACTCGGCCTTAGAACCCCAGTATCAGCAGAAGGAC
ATTTTAGGACGGGACTTGGGTGACTCTAGGGCACTGGTTTTCTTTCCAGAGAGCGGAACAGGCGAGGAAA
AGTAGTCCCTTCTCGGCGATTCTGCGGAGGGATCTCCGTGGGGCGGTGAACGCCGATGATTATATAAGGA
CGCGCCGGGTGTGGCACAGCTAGTTCCGTCGCAGCCGGGATTTGGGTCGCGGTTCTTGTTTGTGGATCGC
TGTGATCGTCACTTGGTGAGTAGCGGGCTGCTGGGCTGGCCGGGGCTTTCGTGGCCGCCGGGCCGCTCGG
TGGGACGGAAGCGTGTGGAGAGACCGCCAAGGGCTGTAGTCTGGGTCCGCGAGCAAGGTTGCCCTGAACT
GGGGGTTGGGGGGAGCGCAGCAAAATGGCGGCTGTTCCCGAGTCTTGAATGGAAGACGCTTGTGAGGCGG
GCTGTGAGGTCGTTGAAACAAGGTGGGGGGCATGGTGGGCGGCAAGAACCCAAGGTCTTGAGGCCTTCGC
TAATGCGGGAAAGCTCTTATTCGGGTGAGATGGGCTGGGGCACCATCTGGGGACCCTGACGTGAAGTTTG
TCACTGACTGGAGAACTCGGTTTGTCGTCTGTTGCGGGGGCGGCAGTTATGGCGGT
