>Addgene plasmid #163450 | pLJC6-GLS-3xFLAG | depositor partial sequence | sequence record 317240 | insert
ATGATGCGCCTGAGGGGATCAGGTATGCTCAGAGATCTTCTCCTTCGGAGTCCTGCGGGCGTGAGCGCTA
CTTTGCGACGGGCTCAACCGCTGGTTACACTCTGTCGGCGACCCAGGGGCGGCGGGCGACCGGCTGCTGG
GCCTGCCGCCGCCGCGAGACTTCATCCATGGTGGGGGGGAGGTGGATGGCCCGCTGAACCACTCGCGCGG
GGGCTTAGCTCAAGCCCAAGCGAGATCCTGCAGGAGCTGGGAAAAGGCTCTACTCACCCGCAACCGGGGG
TAAGCCCACCTGCGGCACCGGCGGCCCCAGGGCCAAAGGATGGACCGGGAGAAACAGACGCTTTCGGTAA
CAGTGAGGGCAAGGAGCTGGTAGCATCAGGCGAGAATAAGATCAAGCAAGGACTCCTGCCTTCTCTTGAG
GACCTGTTGTTTTACACAATAGCCGAAGGACAGGAGAAGATTCCGGTACACAAATTTATAACCGCACTTA
AGTCCACAGGATTGAGAACGTCTGATCCCAGATTGAAGGAGTGCATGGACATGCTGAGGCTGACCCTTCA
AACAACTTCCGACGGTGTTATGCTGGATAAGGACTTGTTCAAGAAGTGCGTACAATCTAACATCGTACTT
TTGACGCAGGCGTTTAGAAGGAAATTCGTTATTCCCGACTTTATGTCATTCACCAGCCATATAGATGAGC
TCTACGAAAGTGCTAAGAAACAGTCTGGAGGGAAAGTGGCAGATTACATACCACAGCTGGCCAAATTTAG
TCCAGACCTGTGGGGCGTGAGTGTATGTACTGTTGATGGCCAGCGACACTCTACCGGCGATACAAAAGTA
CCCTTCTGCCTGCAGTCTTGTGTCAAACCTCTTAAGTACGCTATCGCTGTCAACGATCTGGGGACGGAGT
ACGTTCATAGATATGTGGGAAAGGAGCCATCCGGCCTGCGATTTAATAAGCTTTTCCTTAACGAGGACGA
TAAACCTCATAATCCCATGGTAAACGCCGGCGCCATAGTCGTCACCAGCCTCATCAAGCAAGGTGTGAAC
AACGCTGAAAAGTTCGACTACGTAATGCAGTTCCTGAACAAAATGGCGGGTAATGAGTATGTAGGTTTCT
CTAACGCGACCTTCCAGTCTGAACGGGAATCCGGCGACCGGAACTTTGCGATCGGATACTACCTGAAGGA
AAAAAAATGCTTTCCAGAAGGAACAGATATGGTCGGAATCCTGGATTTTTACTTTCAATTGTGCTCTATT
GAGGTTACATGCGAATCTGCGAGTGTCATGGCCGCAACTCTTGCGAACGGTGGATTTTGTCCGATCACGG
GAGAACGGGTCTTGTCTCCTGAAGCGGTGAGAAATACCCTCTCATTGATGCATTCTTGTGGAATGTATGA
TTTCTCTGGGCAATTCGCCTTTCATGTGGGGCTTCCCGCTAAGTCCGGCGTGGCTGGCGGGATTCTGTTG
GTAGTGCCGAACGTAATGGGAATGATGTGCTGGTCCCCCCCGCTCGACAAAATGGGAAATTCTGTCAAGG
GCATTCACTTCTGTCATGATCTTGTCAGCCTTTGTAATTTCCACAATTACGATAACTTGCGACATTTTGC
CAAGAAACTGGATCCTAGAAGGGAGGGAGGGGATCAGCGGGTGAAATCAGTCATTAACCTCCTCTTTGCT
GCCTACACCGGCGATGTTAGTGCACTGCGAAGGTTTGCCCTTTCCGCAATGGATATGGAACAGCGGGATT
ACGACTCCAGGACCGCTCTTCACGTAGCTGCTGCGGAGGGCCACGTTGAAGTCGTAAAATTCCTGCTGGA
GGCGTGCAAAGTAAATCCATTCCCCAAAGATCGCTGGAATAACACTCCCATGGACGAGGCTTTGCATTTC
GGACACCACGACGTGTTCAAAATTCTGCAGGAATACCAGGTTCAGTATACACCCCAGGGAGATTCTGACA
ACGGAAAAGAAAACCAGACTGTTCATAAGAATCTCGATGGGCTCCTGGGAGGCAGCGCGGCCGCAGGCGA
CTACAAAGACCATGACGGTGATTATAAAGATCATGACATTGATTACAAGGATGACGATGACAAGTAATAA
